>Addgene plasmid #172394 | pLenti-Ef1a-hMGT-PGK-puro | addgene full sequence | sequence record 338527 | Addgene NGS Result
AGGTGGCACTTTTCGGGGAAATGTGCGCGGAACCCCTATTTGTTTATTTTTCTAAATACATTCAAATATG
TATCCGCTCATGAGACAATAACCCTGATAAATGCTTCAATAATATTGAAAAAGGAAGAGTATGAGTATTC
AACATTTCCGTGTCGCCCTTATTCCCTTTTTTGCGGCATTTTGCCTTCCTGTTTTTGCTCACCCAGAAAC
GCTGGTGAAAGTAAAAGATGCTGAAGATCAGTTGGGTGCACGAGTGGGTTACATCGAACTGGATCTCAAC
AGCGGTAAGATCCTTGAGAGTTTTCGCCCCGAAGAACGTTTTCCAATGATGAGCACTTTTAAAGTTCTGC
TATGTGGCGCGGTATTATCCCGTATTGACGCCGGGCAAGAGCAACTCGGTCGCCGCATACACTATTCTCA
GAATGACTTGGTTGAGTACTCACCAGTCACAGAAAAGCATCTTACGGATGGCATGACAGTAAGAGAATTA
TGCAGTGCTGCCATAACCATGAGTGATAACACTGCGGCCAACTTACTTCTGACAACGATCGGAGGACCGA
AGGAGCTAACCGCTTTTTTGCACAACATGGGGGATCATGTAACTCGCCTTGATCGTTGGGAACCGGAGCT
GAATGAAGCCATACCAAACGACGAGCGTGACACCACGATGCCTGTAGCAATGGCAACAACGTTGCGCAAA
CTATTAACTGGCGAACTACTTACTCTAGCTTCCCGGCAACAATTAATAGACTGGATGGAGGCGGATAAAG
TTGCAGGACCACTTCTGCGCTCGGCCCTTCCGGCTGGCTGGTTTATTGCTGATAAATCTGGAGCCGGTGA
GCGTGGGTCTCGCGGTATCATTGCAGCACTGGGGCCAGATGGTAAGCCCTCCCGTATCGTAGTTATCTAC
ACGACGGGGAGTCAGGCAACTATGGATGAACGAAATAGACAGATCGCTGAGATAGGTGCCTCACTGATTA
AGCATTGGTAACTGTCAGACCAAGTTTACTCATATATACTTTAGATTGATTTAAAACTTCATTTTTAATT
TAAAAGGATCTAGGTGAAGATCCTTTTTGATAATCTCATGACCAAAATCCCTTAACGTGAGTTTTCGTTC
CACTGAGCGTCAGACCCCGTAGAAAAGATCAAAGGATCTTCTTGAGATCCTTTTTTTCTGCGCGTAATCT
GCTGCTTGCAAACAAAAAAACCACCGCTACCAGCGGTGGTTTGTTTGCCGGATCAAGAGCTACCAACTCT
TTTTCCGAAGGTAACTGGCTTCAGCAGAGCGCAGATACCAAATACTGTTCTTCTAGTGTAGCCGTAGTTA
GGCCACCACTTCAAGAACTCTGTAGCACCGCCTACATACCTCGCTCTGCTAATCCTGTTACCAGTGGCTG
CTGCCAGTGGCGATAAGTCGTGTCTTACCGGGTTGGACTCAAGACGATAGTTACCGGATAAGGCGCAGCG
GTCGGGCTGAACGGGGGGTTCGTGCACACAGCCCAGCTTGGAGCGAACGACCTACACCGAACTGAGATAC
CTACAGCGTGAGCTATGAGAAAGCGCCACGCTTCCCGAAGGGAGAAAGGCGGACAGGTATCCGGTAAGCG
GCAGGGTCGGAACAGGAGAGCGCACGAGGGAGCTTCCAGGGGGAAACGCCTAGTATCTTTATAGTCCTGT
CGGGTTTCGCCACCTCTGACTTGAGCGTCGATTTTTGTGATGCTCGTCAGGGGGGCGGAGCCTATGGAAA
AACGCCAGCAACGCGGCCTTTTTACGGTTCCTGGCCTTTTGCTGGCCTTTTGCTCACATGTTCTTTCCTG
CGTTATCCCCTGATTCTGTGGATAACCGTATTACCGCCTTTGAGTGAGCTGATACCGCTCGCCGCAGCCG
AACGACCGAGCGCAGCGAGTCAGTGAGCGAGGAAGCGGAAGAGCGCCCAATACGCAAACCGCCTCTCCCC
GCGCGTTGGCCGATTCATTAATGCAGCTGGCACGACAGGTTTCCCGACTGGAAAGCGGGCAGTGAGCGCA
ACGCAATTAATGTGAGTTAGCTCACTCATTAGGCACCCCAGGCTTTACACTTTATGCTTCCGGCTCGTAT
GTTGTGTGGAATTGTGAGCGGATAACAATTTCACACAGGAAACAGCTATGACCATGATTACGCCAAGCGC
GCAATTAACCCTCACTAAAGGGAACAAAAGCTGGAGCTGCAAGCTTAATGTAGTCTTATGCAATACTCTT
GTAGTCTTGCAACATGGTAACGATGAGTTAGCAACATGCCTTACAAGGAGAGAAAAAGCACCGTGCATGC
CGATTGGTGGAAGTAAGGTGGTACGATCGTGCCTTATTAGGAAGGCAACAGACGGGTCTGACATGGATTG
GACGAACCACTGAATTGCCGCATTGCAGAGATATTGTATTTAAGTGCCTAGCTCGATACATAAACGGGTC
TCTCTGGTTAGACCAGATCTGAGCCTGGGAGCTCTCTGGCTAACTAGGGAACCCACTGCTTAAGCCTCAA
TAAAGCTTGCCTTGAGTGCTTCAAGTAGTGTGTGCCCGTCTGTTGTGTGACTCTGGTAACTAGAGATCCC
TCAGACCCTTTTAGTCAGTGTGGAAAATCTCTAGCAGTGGCGCCCGAACAGGGACTTGAAAGCGAAAGGG
AAACCAGAGGAGCTCTCTCGACGCAGGACTCGGCTTGCTGAAGCGCGCACGGCAAGAGGCGAGGGGCGGC
GACTGGTGAGTACGCCAAAAATTTTGACTAGCGGAGGCTAGAAGGAGAGAGATGGGTGCGAGAGCGTCAG
TATTAAGCGGGGGAGAATTAGATCGCGATGGGAAAAAATTCGGTTAAGGCCAGGGGGAAAGAAAAAATAT
AAATTAAAACATATAGTATGGGCAAGCAGGGAGCTAGAACGATTCGCAGTTAATCCTGGCCTGTTAGAAA
CATCAGAAGGCTGTAGACAAATACTGGGACAGCTACAACCATCCCTTCAGACAGGATCAGAAGAACTTAG
ATCATTATATAATACAGTAGCAACCCTCTATTGTGTGCATCAAAGGATAGAGATAAAAGACACCAAGGAA
GCTTTAGACAAGATAGAGGAAGAGCAAAACAAAAGTAAGACCACCGCACAGCAAGCGGCCGCTGATCTTC
AGACCTGGAGGAGGAGATATGAGGGACAATTGGAGAAGTGAATTATATAAATATAAAGTAGTAAAAATTG
AACCATTAGGAGTAGCACCCACCAAGGCAAAGAGAAGAGTGGTGCAGAGAGAAAAAAGAGCAGTGGGAAT
AGGAGCTTTGTTCCTTGGGTTCTTGGGAGCAGCAGGAAGCACTATGGGCGCAGCGTCAATGACGCTGACG
GTACAGGCCAGACAATTATTGTCTGGTATAGTGCAGCAGCAGAACAATTTGCTGAGGGCTATTGAGGCGC
AACAGCATCTGTTGCAACTCACAGTCTGGGGCATCAAGCAGCTCCAGGCAAGAATCCTGGCTGTGGAAAG
ATACCTAAAGGATCAACAGCTCCTGGGGATTTGGGGTTGCTCTGGAAAACTCATTTGCACCACTGCTGTG
CCTTGGAATGCTAGTTGGAGTAATAAATCTCTGGAACAGATTTGGAATCACACGACCTGGATGGAGTGGG
ACAGAGAAATTAACAATTACACAAGCTTAATACACTCCTTAATTGAAGAATCGCAAAACCAGCAAGAAAA
GAATGAACAAGAATTATTGGAATTAGATAAATGGGCAAGTTTGTGGAATTGGTTTAACATAACAAATTGG
CTGTGGTATATAAAATTATTCATAATGATAGTAGGAGGCTTGGTAGGTTTAAGAATAGTTTTTGCTGTAC
TTTCTATAGTGAATAGAGTTAGGCAGGGATATTCACCATTATCGTTTCAGACCCACCTCCCAACCCCGAG
GGGACCCGACAGGCCCGAAGGAATAGAAGAAGAAGGTGGAGAGAGAGACAGAGACAGATCCATTCGATTA
GTGAACGGATCTCGACGGTATCGGTTAACTTTTAAAAGAAAAGGGGGGATTGGGGGGTACAGTGCAGGGG
AAAGAATAGTAGACATAATAGCAACAGACATACAAACTAAAGAATTACAAAAACAAATTACAAAATTCAA
AATTTTATCGATGAGGCCCTTTCGTCTTCACTCGAGGTGCCCGTCAGTGGGCAGAGCGCACATCGCCCAC
AGTCCCCGAGAAGTTGGGGGGAGGGGTCGGCAATTGAACCGGTGCCTAGAGAAGGTGGCGCGGGGTAAAC
TGGGAAAGTGATGTCGTGTACTGGCTCCGCCTTTTTCCCGAGGGTGGGGGAGAACCGTATATAAGTGCAG
TAGTCGCCGTGAACGTTCTTTTTCGCAACGGGTTTGCCGCCAGAACACAGGTAAGTGCCGTGTGTGGTTC
CCGCGGGCCTGGCCTCTTTACGGGTTATGGCCCTTGCGTGCCTTGAATTACTTCCACCTGGCTGCAGTAC
GTGATTCTTGATCCCGAGCTTCGGGTTGGAAGTGGGTGGGAGAGTTCGAGGCCTTGCGCTTAAGGAGCCC
CTTCGCCTCGTGCTTGAGTTGAGGCCTGGCCTGGGCGCTGGGGCCGCCGCGTGCGAATCTGGTGGCACCT
TCGCGCCTGTCTCGCTGCTTTCGATAAGTCTCTAGCCATTTAAAATTTTTGATGACCTGCTGCGACGCTT
TTTTTCTGGCAAGATAGTCTTGTAAATGCGGGCCAAGATCTGCACACTGGTATTTCGGTTTTTGGGGCCG
CGGGCGGCGACGGGGCCCGTGCGTCCCAGCGCACATGTTCGGCGAGGCGGGGCCTGCGAGCGCGGCCACC
GAGAATCGGACGGGGGTAGTCTCAAGCTGGCCGGCCTGCTCTGGTGCCTGGCCTCGCGCCGCCGTGTATC
GCCCCGCCCTGGGCGGCAAGGCTGGCCCGGTCGGCACCAGTTGCGTGAGCGGAAAGATGGCCGCTTCCCG
GCCCTGCTGCAGGGAGCTCAAAATGGAGGACGCGGCGCTCGGGAGAGCGGGCGGGTGAGTCACCCACACA
AAGGAAAAGGGCCTTTCCGTCCTCAGCCGTCGCTTCATGTGACTCCACGGAGTACCGGGCGCCGTCCAGG
CACCTCGATTAGTTCTCGAGCTTTTGGAGTACGTCGTCTTTAGGTTGGGGGGAGGGGTTTTATGCGATGG
AGTTTCCCCACACTGAGTGGGTGGAGACTGAAGTTAGGCCAGCTTGGCACTTGATGTAATTCTCCTTGGA
ATTTGCCCTTTTTGAGTTTGGATCTTGGTTCATTCTCAAGCCTCAGACAGTGGTTCAAAGTTTTTTTCTT
CCATTTCAGGTGTCGTGAGTTTAATTAACCATCGATACCGCCATGGGGAGAAAAAAGATTCAGATTACGA
GGATTATGGATGAACGTAACAGACAGGTGACATTTACAAAGAGGAAATTTGGGTTGATGAAGAAGGCTTA
TGAGCTGAGCGTGCTGTGTGACTGTGAGATTGCGCTGATCATCTTCAACAGCACCAACAAGCTGTTCCAG
TATGCCAGCACCGACATGGACAAAGTGCTTCTCAAGTACACGGAGTACAACGAGCCGCATGAGAGCCGGA
CAAACTCAGACATCGTGGAGGCATTGAACAAGAAAGAAAACAAAGGCTGTGAAAGCCCCGATCCCGACTC
CTCTTATGCACTCACCCCACGCACTGAAGAAAAATACAAAAAAATTAATGAAGAATTTGATAATATGATC
AAGAGTCATAAAATTCCTGCTGTTCCACCTCCCAACTTCGAGATGCCAGTCTCCATCCCAGTGTCCAGCC
ACAACAGTTTGGTGTACAGCAACCCTGTCAGCTCACTGGGAAACCCCAACCTATTGCCACTGGCTCACCC
TTCTCTGCAGAGGAATAGTATGTCTCCTGGTGTAACACATCGACCTCCAAGTGCAGGTAACACAGGTGGT
CTGATGGGTGGAGACCTCACGTCTGGTGCAGGCACCAGTGCAGGGAACGGGTATGGCAATCCCCGAAACT
CACCAGGTCTGCTGGTCTCACCTGGTAACTTGAACAAGAATATGCAAGCAAAATCTCCTCCCCCAATGAA
TTTAGGAATGAATAACCGTAAACCAGATCTCCGAGTTCTTATTCCACCAGGCAGCAAGAATACGATGCCA
TCAGTGAATCAAAGGATAAATAACTCCCAGTCGGCTCAGTCATTGGCTACCCCAGTGGTTTCCGTAGCAA
CTCCTACTTTACCAGGACAAGGAATGGGAGGATATCCATCAGCCATTTCAACAACATATGGTACCGAGTA
CTCTCTGAGTAGTGCAGACCTGTCATCTCTGTCTGGGTTTAACACCGCCAGCGCTCTTCACCTTGGTTCA
GTAACTGGCTGGCAACAGCAACACCTACATAACATGCCACCATCTGCCCTCAGTCAGTTGGGAGCTTGCA
CTAGCACTCATTTATCTCAGAGTTCAAATCTCTCCCTGCCTTCTACTCAAAGCCTCAACATCAAGTCAGA
ACCTGTTTCTCCTCCTAGAGACCGTACCACCACCCCTTCGAGATACCCACAACACACGCGCCACGAGGCG
GGGAGATCTCCTGTTGACAGCTTGAGCAGCTGTAGCAGTTCGTACGACGGGAGCGACCGAGAGGATCACC
GGAACGAATTCCACTCCCCCATTGGACTCACCAGACCTTCGCCGGACGAAAGGGAAAGTCCCTCAGTCAA
GCGCATGCGACTTTCTGAAGGATGGGCAACAGCTAGCGGCAGCGGCGCCACAAACTTCTCTCTGCTAAAG
CAAGCAGGTGATGTTGAAGAAAACCCCGGGCCTACTAGTATGTATCAGAGCTTGGCCATGGCCGCCAACC
ACGGGCCGCCCCCCGGTGCCTACGAGGCGGGCGGCCCCGGCGCCTTCATGCACGGCGCGGGCGCCGCGTC
CTCGCCAGTCTACGTGCCCACACCGCGGGTGCCCTCCTCCGTGCTGGGCCTGTCCTACCTCCAGGGCGGA
GGCGCGGGCTCTGCGTCCGGAGGCGCCTCGGGCGGCAGCTCCGGTGGGGCCGCGTCTGGTGCGGGGCCCG
GGACCCAGCAGGGCAGCCCGGGATGGAGCCAGGCGGGAGCCGACGGAGCCGCTTACACCCCGCCGCCGGT
GTCGCCGCGCTTCTCCTTCCCGGGGACCACCGGGTCCCTGGCGGCCGCCGCCGCCGCTGCCGCGGCCCGG
GAAGCTGCGGCCTACAGCAGTGGCGGCGGAGCGGCGGGTGCGGGCCTGGCGGGCCGCGAGCAGTACGGGC
GCGCCGGCTTCGCGGGCTCCTACTCCAGCCCCTACCCGGCTTACATGGCCGACGTGGGCGCGTCCTGGGC
CGCAGCCGCCGCCGCCTCCGCCGGCCCCTTCGACAGCCCGGTCCTGCACAGCCTGCCCGGCCGGGCCAAC
CCGGCCGCCCGACACCCCAATCTCGATATGTTTGACGACTTCTCAGAAGGCAGAGAGTGTGTCAACTGTG
GGGCTATGTCCACCCCGCTCTGGAGGCGAGATGGGACGGGTCACTATCTGTGCAACGCCTGCGGCCTCTA
CCACAAGATGAACGGCATCAACCGGCCGCTCATCAAGCCTCAGCGCCGGCTGTCCGCCTCCCGCCGAGTG
GGCCTCTCCTGTGCCAACTGCCAGACCACCACCACCACGCTGTGGCGCCGCAATGCGGAGGGCGAGCCTG
TGTGCAATGCCTGCGGCCTCTACATGAAGCTCCACGGGGTCCCCAGGCCTCTTGCAATGCGGAAAGAGGG
GATCCAAACCAGAAAACGGAAGCCCAAGAACCTGAATAAATCTAAGACACCAGCAGCTCCTTCAGGCAGT
GAGAGCCTTCCTCCCGCCAGCGGTGCTTCCAGCAACTCCAGCAACGCCACCACCAGCAGCAGCGAGGAGA
TGCGTCCCATCAAGACGGAGCCTGGCCTGTCATCTCACTACGGGCACAGCAGCTCCGTGTCCCAGACGTT
CTCAGTCAGTGCGATGTCTGGCCATGGGCCCTCCATCCACCCTGTCCTCTCGGCCCTGAAGCTCTCCCCA
CAAGGCTATGCGTCTCCCGTCAGCCAGTCTCCACAGACCAGCTCCAAGCAGGACTCTTGGAACAGCCTGG
TCTTGGCCGACAGTCACGGGGACATAATCACTGCGAAGCTTGGCTCCGGCGAGGGCAGGGGAAGTCTTCT
AACATGCGGGGACGTGGAGGAAAATCCCGGCCCACTCGACATGGCCGACGCAGACGAGGGCTTTGGCCTG
GCGCACACGCCTCTGGAGCCTGACGCAAAAGACCTGCCCTGCGATTCGAAACCCGAGAGCGCGCTCGGGG
CCCCCAGCAAGTCCCCGTCGTCCCCGCAGGCCGCCTTCACCCAGCAGGGCATGGAGGGAATCAAAGTGTT
TCTCCATGAAAGAGAACTGTGGCTAAAATTCCACGAAGTGGGCACGGAAATGATCATAACCAAGGCTGGA
AGGCGGATGTTTCCCAGTTACAAAGTGAAGGTGACGGGCCTTAATCCCAAAACGAAGTACATTCTTCTCA
TGGACATTGTACCTGCCGACGATCACAGATACAAATTCGCAGATAATAAATGGTCTGTGACGGGCAAAGC
TGAGCCCGCCATGCCTGGCCGCCTGTACGTGCACCCAGACTCCCCCGCCACCGGGGCGCATTGGATGAGG
CAGCTCGTCTCCTTCCAGAAACTCAAGCTCACCAACAACCACCTGGACCCATTTGGGCATATTATTCTAA
ATTCCATGCACAAATACCAGCCTAGATTACACATCGTGAAAGCGGATGAAAATAATGGATTTGGCTCAAA
AAATACAGCGTTCTGCACTCACGTCTTTCCTGAGACTGCGTTTATAGCAGTGACTTCCTACCAGAACCAC
AAGATCACGCAATTAAAGATTGAGAATAATCCCTTTGCCAAAGGATTTCGGGGCAGTGATGACATGGAGC
TGCACAGAATGTCAAGAATGCAAAGTAAAGAATATCCCGTGGTCCCCAGGAGCACCGTGAGGCAAAAAGT
GGCCTCCAACCACAGTCCTTTCAGCAGCGAGTCTCGAGCTCTCTCCACCTCATCCAATTTGGGGTCCCAA
TACCAGTGTGAGAATGGTGTTTCCGGCCCCTCCCAGGACCTCCTGCCTCCACCCAACCCATACCCACTGC
CCCAGGAGCATAGCCAAATTTACCATTGTACCAAGAGGAAAGAGGAAGAATGTTCCACCACAGACCATCC
CTATAAGAAGCCCTACATGGAGACATCACCCAGTGAAGAAGATTCCTTCTACCGCTCTAGCTATCCACAG
CAGCAGGGCCTGGGTGCCTCCTACAGGACAGAGTCGGCACAGCGGCAAGCTTGCATGTATGCCAGCTCTG
CGCCCCCCAGCGAGCCTGTGCCCAGCCTAGAGGACATCAGCTGCAACACGTGGCCAAGCATGCCTTCCTA
CAGCAGCTGCACCGTCACCACCGTGCAGCCCATGGACAGGCTACCCTACCAGCACTTCTCCGCTCACTTC
ACCTCGGGGCCCCTGGTCCCTCGGCTGGCTGGCATGGCCAACCATGGCTCCCCACAGCTGGGAGAGGGAA
TGTTCCAGCACCAGACCTCCGTGGCCCACCAGCCTGTGGTCAGGCAGTGTGGGCCTCAGACTGGCCTGCA
GTCCCCTGGCACCCTTCAGCCCCCTGAGTTCCTCTACTCTCATGGCGTGCCAAGGACTCTATCCCCTCAT
CAGTACCACTCTGTGCACGGAGTTGGCATGGTGCCAGAGTGGAGCGACAATAGCTAATTAATTAACGACA
ATCAACCTCTGGATTACAAAATTTGTGAAAGATTGACTGGTATTCTTAACTATGTTGCTCCTTTTACGCT
ATGTGGATACGCTGCTTTAATGCCTTTGTATCATGCTATTGCTTCCCGTATGGCTTTCATTTTCTCCTCC
TTGTATAAATCCTGGTTGCTGTCTCTTTATGAGGAGTTGTGGCCCGTTGTCAGGCAACGTGGCGTGGTGT
GCACTGTGTTTGCTGACGCAACCCCCACTGGTTGGGGCATTGCCACCACCTGTCAGCTCCTTTCCGGGAC
TTTCGCTTTCCCCCTCCCTATTGCCACGGCGGAACTCATCGCCGCCTGCCTTGCCCGCTGCTGGACAGGG
GCTCGGCTGTTGGGCACTGACAATTCCGTGGTGTTGTCGGGGAAGCTGACGTCCTTTCCATGGCTGCTCG
CCTGTGTTGCCACCTGGATTCTGCGCGGGACGTCCTTCTGCTACGTCCCTTCGGCCCTCAATCCAGCGGA
CCTTCCTTCCCGCGGCCTGCTGCCGGCTCTGCGGCCTCTTCCGCGTCTTCGCCTTCGCCCTCAGACGAGT
CGGATCTCCCTTTGGGCCGCCTCCCCGCCTGGAATTCTACCGGGTAGGGGAGGCGCTTTTCCCAAGGCAG
TCTGGAGCATGCGCTTTAGCAGCCCCGCTGGGCACTTGGCGCTACACAAGTGGCCTCTGGCCTCGCACAC
ATTCCACATCCACCGGTAGGCGCCAACCGGCTCCGTTCTTTGGTGGCCCCTTCGCGCCACCTTCTACTCC
TCCCCTAGTCAGGAAGTTCCCCCCCGCCCCGCAGCTCGCGTCGTGCAGGACGTGACAAATGGAAGTAGCA
CGTCTCACTAGTCTCGTGCAGATGGACAGCACCGCTGAGCAATGGAAGCGGGTAGGCCTTTGGGGCAGCG
GCCAATAGCAGCTTTGCTCCTTCGCTTTCTGGGCTCAGAGGCTGGGAAGGGGTGGGTCCGGGGGCGGGCT
CAGGGGCGGGCTCAGGGGCGGGGCGGGCGCCCGAAGGTCCTCCGGAGGCCCGGCATTCTGCACGCTTCAA
AAGCGCACGTCTGCCGCGCTGTTCTCCTCTTCCTCATCTCCGGGCCTTTCGACCTGCAGCCCAAGCTTAC
CATGACCGAGTACAAGCCCACGGTGCGCCTCGCCACCCGCGACGACGTCCCCAGGGCCGTACGCACCCTC
GCCGCCGCGTTCGCCGACTACCCCGCCACGCGCCACACCGTCGATCCGGACCGCCACATCGAGCGGGTCA
CCGAGCTGCAAGAACTCTTCCTCACGCGCGTCGGGCTCGACATCGGCAAGGTGTGGGTCGCGGACGACGG
CGCCGCGGTGGCGGTCTGGACCACGCCGGAGAGCGTCGAAGCGGGGGCGGTGTTCGCCGAGATCGGCCCG
CGCATGGCCGAGTTGAGCGGTTCCCGGCTGGCCGCGCAGCAACAGATGGAAGGCCTCCTGGCGCCGCACC
GGCCCAAGGAGCCCGCGTGGTTCCTGGCCACCGTCGGCGTCTCGCCCGACCACCAGGGCAAGGGTCTGGG
CAGCGCCGTCGTGCTCCCCGGAGTGGAGGCGGCCGAGCGCGCCGGGGTGCCCGCCTTCCTGGAGACCTCC
GCGCCCCGCAACCTCCCCTTCTACGAGCGGCTCGGCTTCACCGTCACCGCCGACGTCGAGGTGCCCGAAG
GACCGCGCACCTGGTGCATGACCCGCAAGCCCGGTGCCTGACGCCCGCCCCACGACCCGCAGCGCCCGAC
CGAAAGGAGCGCACGACCCCATGCATCTCGAGGGCCCGGTACCTTTAAGACCAATGACTTACAAGGCAGC
TGTAGATCTTAGCCACTTTTTAAAAGAAAAGGGGGGACTGGAAGGGCTAGCTCACTCCCAACGAAGACAA
GATCTGCTTTTTGCTTGTACTGGGTCTCTCTGGTTAGACCAGATCTGAGCCTGGGAGCTCTCTGGCTAAC
TAGGGAACCCACTGCTTAAGCCTCAATAAAGCTTGCCTTGAGTGCTTCAAGTAGTGTGTGCCCGTCTGTT
GTGTGACTCTGGTAACTAGAGATCCCTCAGACCCTTTTAGTCAGTGTGGAAAATCTCTAGCAGTAGTAGT
TCATGTCATCTTATTATTCAGTATTTATAACTTGCAAAGAAATGAATATCAGAGAGTGAGAGGAACTTGT
TTATTGCAGCTTATAATGGTTACAAATAAAGCAATAGCATCACAAATTTCACAAATAAAGCATTTTTTTC
ACTGCATTCTAGTTGTGGTTTGTCCAAACTCATCAATGTATCTTATCATGTCTGGCTCTAGCTATCCCGC
CCCTAACTCCGCCCATCCCGCCCCTAACTCCGCCCAGTTCCGCCCATTCTCCGCCCCATGGCTGACTAAT
TTTTTTTATTTATGCAGAGGCCGAGGCCGCCTCGGCCTCTGAGCTATTCCAGAAGTAGTGAGGAGGCTTT
TTTGGAGGCCTAGGGACGTACCCAATTCGCCCTATAGTGAGTCGTATTACGCGCGCTCACTGGCCGTCGT
TTTACAACGTCGTGACTGGGAAAACCCTGGCGTTACCCAACTTAATCGCCTTGCAGCACATCCCCCTTTC
GCCAGCTGGCGTAATAGCGAAGAGGCCCGCACCGATCGCCCTTCCCAACAGTTGCGCAGCCTGAATGGCG
AATGGG
[124 nt withheld, positions 12467-12590]
C
[91 nt withheld, positions 12592-12682]
A
[49 nt withheld, positions 12684-12732]
CCTTTGACGTTGGAGTCCACGTTCTTT
[37 nt withheld, positions 12760-12796]
ACCCTATCTCGGTCTATTCTTTTGATTTATAAGGGATTTTGCCGATTTCGGCCTATTGGTTAAAAAATGA
GCTGATTTAACAAAAATTTAACGCGAATTTTAACAAAATATTAACGCTTACAATTT
Features (pLannotate 1.2.2; 31 found; start..end, strand, type, name):
     26..130     +  promoter       AmpR promoter: bla
    131..991     +  CDS            AmpR: β-lactamase; bla; confers resistance to ampicillin, carbenicillin, and related antibiotics
   1162..1750    +  rep_origin     ori: high-copy-number ColE1/pMB1/pBR322/pUC origin of replication
   1933..2025    +  CDS            lacI (fragment): lac repressor; lacI; The lac repressor binds to the lac operator to inhibit transcription in E. coli. This inhibition can be relieved by adding lactose or isopropyl-β-D-thiogalactopyranoside (IPTG).
   2038..2059    +  protein_bind   CAP binding site: CAP binding activates transcription in the presence of cAMP. E. coli catabolite activator protein
   2074..2104    +  promoter       lac promoter: promoter for the E. coli lac operon
   2108..2130    +  protein_bind   lac operator (fragment): The lac repressor binds to the lac operator to inhibit transcription in E. coli. This inhibition can be relieved by adding lactose or isopropyl-β-D-thiogalactopyranoside (IPTG). lac repressor encoded by lacI
   2173..2191    +  promoter       T3 promoter: promoter for bacteriophage T3 RNA polymerase
   2219..2445    +  promoter       RSV promoter: Rous sarcoma virus enhancer/promoter
   2446..2626    +  LTR            5' LTR (truncated): truncated 5' long terminal repeat (LTR) from HIV-1
   2673..2798    +  misc_feature   HIV-1 Ψ: packaging signal of human immunodeficiency virus type 1
   2782..3145    +  CDS            HIV-1 gag (fragment): gag protein from human immunodeficiency virus 1; gag
   3291..3524    +  misc_feature   RRE: The Rev response element (RRE) of HIV-1 allows for Rev-dependent mRNA export from the nucleus to the cytoplasm.
   3901..4001    +  CDS            Rev (fragment): human immunodeficiency virus 1 (HIV-1) Rev protein; rev; enhances nuclear export of unspliced and incompletely spliced viral mRNAs
   4020..4136    +  misc_feature   cPPT/CTS: central polypurine tract and central termination sequence of HIV-1
   4179..4390    +  promoter       EF-1α core promoter: core promoter for human elongation factor EF-1α
   4391..5329    +  intron         EF-1α intron A: intron upstream of the start codon of human EF-1α
   5363..6751    +  CDS            MEF2C: MEF2C_HUMAN - Experimental evidence at protein level: Swiss-Prot protein existence level 1. Transcription activator which binds specifically to the MEF2 element present in the regulatory regions of many muscle-specific genes. Controls cardiac morphogenesis and myogenesis, and is also involved in vascular development. Enhances transcriptional activation mediated by SOX18. Plays an essential role in hippocampal-dependent learning and memory by suppressing the number of excitatory synapses and thus regulating basal and evoked synaptic transmission. Crucial for normal neuronal development, distrib
   6830..8155    +  CDS            GATA4: GATA4_HUMAN - Experimental evidence at protein level: Swiss-Prot protein existence level 1. Transcriptional activator that binds to the consensus sequence 5'-AGATAG-3' and plays a key role in cardiac development and function (PubMed:24000169, PubMed:27984724). In cooperation with TBX5, it binds to cardiac super-enhancers and promotes cardiomyocyte gene expression, while it downregulates endocardial and endothelial gene expression (PubMed:27984724). Involved in bone morphogenetic protein (BMP)-mediated induction of cardiac-specific gene expression. Binds to BMP response element (BMPRE) DNA sequ
   8171..8223    +  CDS            T2A (fragment): 2A peptide from Thosea asigna virus capsid protein Eukaryotic ribosomes fail to insert a peptide bond between the Gly and Pro residues, yielding separate polypeptides.
   8231..9784    +  CDS            TBX5: TBX5_HUMAN - Experimental evidence at protein level: Swiss-Prot protein existence level 1. DNA-binding protein that regulates the transcription of several genes and is involved in heart development and limb pattern formation (PubMed:25725155, PubMed:25963046, PubMed:29174768, PubMed:26917986, PubMed:27035640, PubMed:8988164). Binds to the core DNA motif of NPPA promoter (PubMed:26926761). From Homo sapiens (Human).
   9800..10388   +  misc_feature   WPRE: woodchuck hepatitis virus posttranscriptional regulatory element
  10402..10901   +  promoter       PGK promoter: mouse phosphoglycerate kinase 1 promoter
  10922..11521   +  CDS            PuroR: puromycin N-acetyltransferase; pac from Streptomyces alboniger; confers resistance to puromycin
  11589..11726   +  CDS            nef (fragment): NEF_HV1LA - Experimental evidence at protein level: Swiss-Prot protein existence level 1. Extracellular Nef protein targets CD4(+) T-lymphocytes for apoptosis by interacting with CXCR4 surface receptors. From Human immunodeficiency virus type 1 group M subtype B (isolate Lai) (HIV-1).
  11712..11892   +  LTR            5' LTR (truncated): truncated 5' long terminal repeat (LTR) from HIV-1
  11964..12085   +  polyA_signal   SV40 poly(A) signal: SV40 polyadenylation signal
  12125..12260   +  rep_origin     SV40 ori: SV40 origin of replication
  12281..12299   -  promoter       T7 promoter: promoter for bacteriophage T7 RNA polymerase
  12307..12462   +  CDS            lacZα (fragment): LacZα fragment of β-galactosidase; lacZ fragment
  12467..12895   +  rep_origin     f1 ori (sequence partly withheld): f1 bacteriophage origin of replication; arrow indicates direction of (+) strand synthesis
