[The description below was written by a language model from this plasmid's Addgene catalogue record and pLannotate feature annotations shown in this document.]
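Description:
pLenti-Ef1a-hMGT-PGK-puro is a 12.9 kb HIV-1-based lentiviral expression vector built on the pLenti-GFP backbone and intended for human direct cardiac reprogramming. In bacteria it is maintained through a high-copy ColE1/pUC-type origin with ampicillin selection (AmpR, β-lactamase). An f1 origin, lac promoter/operator and lacZα remnants, and flanking T3 and T7 promoters are carried over from the parental cloning plasmid. The viral portion has an RSV promoter fused to a truncated 5' LTR, which drives genomic RNA production in packaging cells. This is followed by the Ψ packaging signal with a gag fragment, the Rev response element for Rev-dependent nuclear export, and the cPPT/CTS. A truncated LTR downstream of a nef fragment closes the provirus, followed by an SV40 polyadenylation signal and SV40 origin. The packaging and envelope functions are not encoded and must be supplied in trans.

The catalogue entry lists no insert, but the feature table shows the payload clearly. The human EF-1α core promoter with its intron A drives a single polycistronic cassette encoding human MEF2C, GATA4 and TBX5 in that order (the "hMGT" of the name). A T2A peptide is annotated between GATA4 and TBX5, allowing separate polypeptides to be produced from one transcript. A short unannotated gap separates MEF2C from GATA4, and the table does not identify what lies there. A WPRE follows TBX5 to enhance transcript expression. Downstream, a mouse PGK promoter drives puromycin N-acetyltransferase, allowing selection of transduced mammalian cells. Delivering all three cardiac transcription factors from one vector gives each transduced cell the full set in a fixed order, for converting human cells toward a cardiomyocyte-like fate.
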