Addgene plasmid #172394: pLenti-Ef1a-hMGT-PGK-puro
Purpose: Lentiviral expression vector for human direct cardiac reprogramming
Depositing lab: Li Qian. Depositing organization: University of North Carolina at Chapel Hill. Publication: An Optimized Protocol for Human Direct Cardiac Reprogramming. Garbutt TA, Zhou Y, Keepers B, Liu J, Qian L. STAR Protoc. 2020 Jun 19;1(1). doi: 10.1016/j.xpro.2019.100010. Epub 2020 Jun 3. PubMed 32728671.
Backbone
  Vector backbone: pLenti-GFP
  Backbone manufacturer: Eric Campeau & Paul Kaufman (Addgene plasmid # 17448)
  Vector type: Lentiviral
Growth in bacteria
  Bacterial resistance: Ampicillin, 100 μg/mL
  Growth temperature: 37°C
  Growth strain: NEB Stable
  Copy number: High Copy
Gene/Insert
  Cloning method: Unknown
Terms and licenses: Academic/Nonprofit Terms; Industry Terms: Not Available to Industry
How to cite: pLenti-Ef1a-hMGT-PGK-puro was a gift from Li Qian (Addgene plasmid # 172394 ; http://n2t.net/addgene:172394 ; RRID:Addgene_172394)
